>Addgene plasmid #91379 | pHH0103_RUSC1-1/1 | addgene full sequence | sequence record 192245 | Addgene NGS Result
CATTAACCTATAAAAATAGGCGTATCACGAGGCCCTTTCGTCTTCAAGAATTCCCGACACCATCGAATGG
TGCAAAACCTTTCGCGGTATGGCATGATAGCGCCCGGAAGAGAGTCAATTCAGGGTGGTGAATGTGAAAC
CAGTAACGTTATACGATGTCGCAGAGTATGCCGGTGTCTCTTATCAGACCGTTTCCCGCGTGGTGAACCA
GGCCAGCCACGTTTCTGCGAAAACGCGGGAAAAAGTGGAAGCGGCGATGGCGGAGCTGAATTACATTCCC
AACCGCGTGGCACAACAACTGGCGGGCAAACAGTCGTTGCTGATTGGCGTTGCCACCTCCAGTCTGGCCC
TGCACGCGCCGTCGCAAATTGTCGCGGCGATTAAATCTCGCGCCGATCAACTGGGTGCCAGCGTGGTGGT
GTCGATGGTAGAACGAAGCGGCGTCGAAGCCTGTAAAGCGGCGGTGCACAATCTTCTCGCGCAACGCGTC
AGTGGGCTGATCATTAACTATCCGCTGGATGACCAGGATGCCATTGCTGTGGAAGCTGCCTGCACTAATG
TTCCGGCGTTATTTCTTGATGTCTCTGACCAGACACCCATCAACAGTATTATTTTCTCCCATGAAGACGG
TACGCGACTGGGCGTGGAGCATCTGGTCGCATTGGGTCACCAGCAAATCGCGCTGTTAGCGGGCCCATTA
AGTTCTGTCTCGGCGCGTCTGCGTCTGGCTGGCTGGCATAAATATCTCACTCGCAATCAAATTCAGCCGA
TAGCGGAACGGGAAGGCGACTGGAGTGCCATGTCCGGTTTTCAACAAACCATGCAAATGCTGAATGAGGG
CATCGTTCCCACTGCGATGCTGGTTGCCAACGATCAGATGGCGCTGGGCGCAATGCGCGCCATTACCGAG
TCCGGGCTGCGCGTTGGTGCGGATATCTCGGTAGTGGGATACGACGATACCGAAGACAGCTCATGTTATA
TCCCGCCGTTAACCACCATCAAACAGGATTTTCGCCTGCTGGGGCAAACCAGCGTGGACCGCTTGCTGCA
ACTCTCTCAGGGCCAGGCGGTGAAGGGCAATCAGCTGTTGCCCGTCTCACTGGTGAAAAGAAAAACCACC
CTGGCGCCCAATACGCAAACCGCCTCTCCCCGCGCGTTGGCCGATTCATTAATGCAGCTGGCACGACAGG
TTTCCCGACTGGAAAGCGGGCAGTGAGCGCAACGCAATTAATGTAAGTTAGCTCACTCATTAGGCACAAT
TCTCATGTTTGACAGCTTATCATCGACTGCACGGTGCACCAATGCTTCTGGCGTCAGGCAGCCATCGGAA
GCTGTGGTATGGCTGTGCAGGTCGTAAATCACTGCATAATTCGTGTCGCTCAAGGCGCACTCCCGTTCTG
GATAATGTTTTTTGCGCCGACATCATAACGGTTCTGGCAAATATTCTGAAATGAGCTGTTGACAATTAAT
CATCGGCTCGTATAATGTGTGGAATTGTGAGCGGATAACAATTTCACACAGGAAACAGCCAGTCCGTTTA
GGTGTTTTCACGAGCACTTCACCAACAAGGACCATAGATTATGAAAATCGAAGAACACCATCACCATCAC
CATTCCAGCGGTAAGCTTATGTCCCCTATACTAGGTTATTGGAAAATTAAGGGCCTTGTGCAACCCACTC
GACTTCTTTTGGAATATCTTGAAGAAAAATATGAAGAGCATTTGTATGAGCGCGATGAAGGTGATAAATG
GCGAAACAAAAAGTTTGAATTGGGTTTGGAGTTTCCCAATCTTCCTTATTATATTGATGGTGATGTTAAA
TTAACACAGTCTATGGCCATCATACGTTATATAGCTGACAAGCACAACATGTTGGGTGGTTGTCCAAAAG
AGCGTGCAGAGATTTCAATGCTTGAAGGAGCGGTTTTGGATATTAGATACGGTGTTTCGAGAATTGCATA
TAGTAAAGACTTTGAAACTCTCAAAGTTGATTTTCTTAGCAAGCTACCTGAAATGCTGAAAATGTTCGAA
GATCGTTTATGTCATAAAACATATTTAAATGGTGATCATGTAACCCATCCTGACTTCATGTTGTATGACG
CTCTTGATGTTGTTTTATACATGGACCCAATGTGCCTGGATGCGTTCCCAAAATTAGTTTGTTTTAAAAA
ACGTATTGAAGCTATCCCACAAATTGATAAGTACTTGAAATCCAGCAAGTATATAGCATGGCCTTTGCAG
GGCTGGCAAGCCACGTTTGGTGGTGGCGACCATCCTCCAAAATCGGATCTGGAAGTTCTGTTCCAGGGGC
CCCTGTCCAGCGGTCTGGTTCCGCGTGGTTCCGGTACCGCGGCCCAGCCGGCCATGGCCCAGGGCGCGCT
GCGTGCAGTTCGTGCACTGTGTGATCATACCGCAGCACGTCCAGATCAACTGTCTTTCCGTCGTGGTGAA
GTTTTACGTGTCATTACCACCGTCGATGAAGATTGGTTACGTTGCGGTCGTGATGGTATGGAAGGTCTGG
TTCCAGTTGGTTATACCTCTCTGGTTCTGGCGGCCGCATA
[142 nt withheld, positions 2561-2702]
C
[98 nt withheld, positions 2704-2801]
AGTTTGTACTGGTGACGAAACTCAGTGTCTAGCTAGAGTGGC
[149 nt withheld, positions 2844-2992]
T
[41 nt withheld, positions 2994-3034]
T
[62 nt withheld, positions 3036-3097]
A
[35 nt withheld, positions 3099-3133]
CCTCCCTCAATCGGTTGAATGTCGCCCTTTTGTCTTTGGCGCTGGTAAACCATATGAA
[86 nt withheld, positions 3192-3277]
T
[54 nt withheld, positions 3279-3332]
CTAGCGCCGCCCTATACCTTGTCTGCCTCCCCGCGTTGCGTCGCGGTGCATGGAGCCGGGCCACCTCGAC
CTGAATGGAAGCCGGCGGCACCTCGCTAACGGATTCACCACTCCAAGAATTGGAGCCAATCAATTCTTGC
GGAGAACTGTGAATGCGCAAACCAACCCTTGGCAGAACATATCCATCGCGTCCGCCATCTCCAGCAGCCG
CACGCGGCGCATCTCGGGCAGCGTTGGGTCCTGGCCACGGGTGCGCATGATCGTGCTCCTGTCGTTGAGG
ACCCGGCTAGGCTGGCGGGGTTGCCTTACTGGTTAGCAGAATGAATCACCGATACGCGAGCGAACGTGAA
GCGACTGCTGCTGCAAAACGTCTGCGACCTGAGCAACAACATGAATGGTCTTCGGTTTCCGTGTTTCGTA
AAGTCTGGAAACGCGGAAGTCAGCGCCCTGCACCATTATGTTCCGGATCTGCATCGCAGGATGCTGCTGG
CTACCCTGTGGAACACCTACATCTGTATTAACGAAGCGCTGGCATTGACCCTGAGTGATTTTTCTCTGGT
CCCGCCGCATCCATACCGCCAGTTGTTTACCCTCACAACGTTCCAGTAACCGGGCATGTTCATCATCAGT
AACCCGTATCGTGAGCATCCTCTCTCGTTTCATCGGTATCATTACCCCCATGAACAGAAATCCCCCTTAC
ACGGAGGCATCAGTGACCAAACAGGAAAAAACCGCCCTTAACATGGCCCGCTTTATCAGAAGCCAGACAT
TAACGCTTCTGGAGAAACTCAACGAGCTGGACGCGGATGAACAGGCAGACATCTGTGAATCGCTTCACGA
CCACGCTGATGAGCTTTACCGCAGGATCCGCGAAATTGTAAGCGTTAATATTTTGTTAAAATTCGCGTTA
AATTTTTGTTAAATCAGCTCATTTTTTAACCAATAGGCCGAAATCGGCAAAATCCCTTATAAATCAAAAG
AATAGACCGAGATAGGGT
[37 nt withheld, positions 4331-4367]
AAAGAACGTGGACTCCAACGTCAAAGG
[49 nt withheld, positions 4395-4443]
T
[91 nt withheld, positions 4445-4535]
G
[124 nt withheld, positions 4537-4660]
CGCGGATCCTGCCTCGCGCGTTTCGGTGATGACGGTGAAAACCTCTGACACATGCAGCTCCCGGAGACGG
TCACAGCTTGTCTGTAAGCGGATGCCGGGAGCAGACAAGCCCGTCAGGGCGCGTCAGCGGGTGTTGGCGG
GTGTCGGGGCGCAGCCATGACCCAGTCACGTAGCGATAGCGGAGTGTATACTGGCTTAACTATGCGGCAT
CAGAGCAGATTGTACTGAGAGTGCACCATATGCGGTGTGAAATACCGCACAGATGCGTAAGGAGAAAATA
CCGCATCAGGCGCTCTTCCGCTTCCTCGCTCACTGACTCGCTGCGCTCGGTCGTTCGGCTGCGGCGAGCG
GTATCAGCTCACTCAAAGGCGGTAATACGGTTATCCACAGAATCAGGGGATAACGCAGGAAAGAACATGT
GAGCAAAAGGCCAGCAAAAGGCCAGGAACCGTAAAAAGGCCGCGTTGCTGGCGTTTTTCCATAGGCTCCG
CCCCCCTGACGAGCATCACAAAAATCGACGCTCAAGTCAGAGGTGGCGAAACCCGACAGGACTATAAAGA
TACCAGGGTTTCCCCCTGGAAGCTCCCTCGTGCGCTCTCCTGTTCCGACCCTGCCGCTTACCGGATACCT
GTCCGCCTTTCTCCCTTCGGGAAGCGTGGCGCTTTCTCATAGCTCACGCTGTAGGTATCTCAGTTCGGTG
TAGGTCGTTCGCTCCAAGCTGGGCTGTGTGCACGAACCCCCCGTTCAGCCCGACCGCTGCGCCTTATCCG
GTAACTATCGTCTTGAGTCCAACCCGGTAAGACACGACTTATCGCCACTGGCAGCAGCCACTGGTAACAG
GATTAGCAGAGCGAGGTATGTAGGCGGTGCTACAGAGTTCTTGAAGTGGTGGCCTAACTACGGCTACACT
AGAAGGACAGTATTTGGTATCTGCGCTCTGCTGAAGCCAGTTACCTTCGGAAAAAGAGTTGGTAGCTCTT
GATCCGGCAAACAAACCACCGCTGGTAGCGGTGGTTTTTTTGTTTGCAAGCAGCAGATTACGCGCAGAAA
AAAAGGATCTCAAGAAGATCCTTTGATCTTTTCTACGGGGTCTGACGCTCAGTGGAACGAAAACTCACGT
TAAGGGATTTTGGTCATGAGATTATCAAAAAGGATCTTCACCTAGATCCTTTTAAATTAAAAATGAAGTT
TTAAATCAATCTAAAGTATATATGAGTAAACTTGGTCTGACAGTTACCAATGCTTAATCAGTGAGGCACC
TATCTCAGCGATCTGTCTATTTCGTTCATCCATAGTTGCCTGACTCCCCGTCGTGTAGATAACTACGATA
CGGGAGGGCTTACCATCTGGCCCCAGTGCTGCAATGATACCGCGAGACCCACGCTCACCGGCTCCAGATT
TATCAGCAATAAACCAGCCAGCCGGAAGGGCCGAGCGCAGAAGTGGTCCTGCAACTTTATCCGCCTCCAT
CCAGTCTATTAATTGTTGCCGGGAAGCTAGAGTAAGTAGTTCGCCAGTTAATAGTTTGCGCAACGTTGTT
GCCATTGCTGCAGGCATCGTGGTGTCACGCTCGTCGTTTGGTATGGCTTCATTCAGCTCCGGTTCCCAAC
GATCAAGGCGAGTTACATGATCCCCCATATTGTGCAAAAAAGCGGTTAGCTCCTTCGGTCCTCCGATCGT
TGTCAGAAGTAAGTTGGCCGCAGTGTTATCACTCATGGTTATGGCAGCACTGCATAATTCTCTTACTGTC
ATGCCATCCGTAAGATGCTTTTCTGTGACTGGTGAGTACTCAACCAAGTCATTCTGAGAATAGTGTATGC
GGCGACCGAGTTGCTCTTGCCCGGCGTCAACACGGGATAATACCGCGCCACATAGCAGAACTTTAAAAGT
GCTCATCATTGGAAAACGTTCTTCGGGGCGAAAACTCTCAAGGATCTTACCGCTGTTGAGATCCAGTTCG
ATGTAACCCACTCGTGCACCCAACTGATCTTCAGCATCTTTTACTTTCACCAGCGTTTCTGGGTGAGCAA
AAACAGGAAGGCAAAATGCCGCAAAAAAGGGAATAAGGGCGACACGGAAATGTTGAATACTCATACTCTT
CCTTTTTCAATATTATTGAAGCATTTATCAGGGTTATTGTCTCATGAGCGGATACATATTTGAATGTATT
TAGAAAAATAAACAAATAGGGGTTCCGCGCACATTTCCCCGAAAAGTGCCACCTGACGTCTAAGAAACCA
TTATTATCATGA
Features (pLannotate 1.2.2; 21 found; start..end, strand, type, name):
     56..133     +  promoter       lacIq promoter: lacI (mutant); In the lacIq allele, a single base change in the promoter boosts expression of the lacI gene about 10-fold.
    134..1216    +  CDS            lacI: lac repressor; lacI; The lac repressor binds to the lac operator to inhibit transcription in E. coli. This inhibition can be relieved by adding lactose or isopropyl-β-D-thiogalactopyranoside (IPTG).
   1229..1250    +  protein_bind   CAP binding site: CAP binding activates transcription in the presence of cAMP. E. coli catabolite activator protein
   1269..1286    +  promoter       tet promoter (fragment): E. coli promoter for tetracycline efflux protein gene
   1459..1487    +  promoter       tac promoter: strong E. coli promoter; hybrid between the trp and lac UV5 promoters
   1495..1511    +  protein_bind   lac operator: The lac repressor binds to the lac operator to inhibit transcription in E. coli. This inhibition can be relieved by adding lactose or isopropyl-β-D-thiogalactopyranoside (IPTG). lac repressor encoded by lacI
   1596..1613    +  CDS            6xHis: 6xHis affinity tag
   1629..2282    +  CDS            GST26_SCHJA: Experimental evidence at protein level: Swiss-Prot protein existence level 1. GST isoenzymes appear to play a central role in the parasite detoxification system. Other functions are also suspected including a role in increasing the solubility of haematin in the parasite gut. From Schistosoma japonicum (Blood fluke).
   2349..2549    +  CDS            RUSC1 (fragment): RUSC1_HUMAN - Also known as NESCA. Experimental evidence at protein level: Swiss-Prot protein existence level 1. Putative signaling adapter which may play a role in neuronal differentiation. May be involved in regulation of NGF-dependent neurite outgrowth. Proposed to play a role in neuronal vesicular trafficking, specifically involving pre-synaptic membrane proteins. Seems to be involved in signaling pathways that are regulated by the prolonged activation of MAPK. Can regulate the polyubiquitination of IKBKG and thus may be involved in regulation of the NF-kappa-B pathway. From Homo sapiens (
   2565..2612    +  terminator     fd terminator (sequence withheld): central terminator from bacteriophage fd (Otsuka and Kunisawa, 1982)
   2617..2829    +  CDS            M13 gene III (fragment) (sequence partly withheld): pIII; III; minor coat protein
   2844..3314    +  CDS            M13 gene III (fragment) (sequence partly withheld): pIII; III; minor coat protein
   3336..3406    +  CDS            TcR (fragment): tetracycline efflux protein; tet; confers resistance to tetracycline
   3648..4028    -  CDS            YPB1_ECOLX: Protein predicted: Swiss-Prot protein existence level 4. From Escherichia coli.
   4045..4196    +  CDS            rop (fragment): Rop protein, which maintains plasmids at low copy number; rop
   4232..4660    -  rep_origin     f1 ori (sequence partly withheld): f1 bacteriophage origin of replication; arrow indicates direction of (+) strand synthesis
   4669..4708    +  CDS            rop (fragment): Rop protein, which maintains plasmids at low copy number; rop
   4810..4950    +  misc_feature   bom: basis of mobility region from pBR322
   5136..5723    -  rep_origin     ori: high-copy-number ColE1/pMB1/pBR322/pUC origin of replication
   5897..6754    -  CDS            bla: BLAT_ECOLX - Experimental evidence at protein level: Swiss-Prot protein existence level 1. TEM-type are the most prevalent beta-lactamases in enterobacteria; they hydrolyze the beta-lactam bond in susceptible beta-lactam antibiotics, thus conferring resistance to penicillins and cephalosporins. TEM-3 and TEM-4 are capable of hydrolyzing cefotaxime and ceftazidime. TEM-5 is capable of hydrolyzing ceftazidime. TEM-6 is capable of hydrolyzing ceftazidime and aztreonam. TEM-8/CAZ-2, TEM- 16/CAZ-7 and TEM-24/CAZ-6 are markedly active against ceftazidime. IRT- 4 shows resistance to beta-lactamase in
   6755..6859    -  promoter       AmpR promoter: bla
