[The description below was written by a language model from this plasmid's Addgene catalogue record and pLannotate feature annotations shown in this document.]
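Description:
pHH0103_RUSC1-1/1 is a bacterial expression plasmid of about 6.9 kb, built on the pHH0103 backbone, for producing and purifying the SH3 domain of human RUSC1 (also called NESCA) in E. coli. It carries a ColE1/pBR322-type origin with the bom mobility region and is selected with ampicillin through the TEM beta-lactamase gene (bla) and its native promoter. The catalogue lists it as low copy. The rop gene appears only as two fragments flanking an f1 phage origin, which suggests the f1 ori was inserted into that region. The f1 origin allows single-stranded DNA production with helper phage.

Expression is driven by the tac promoter, a strong trp/lac hybrid, followed by a lac operator. The plasmid also carries lacI under the up-mutated lacIq promoter, so transcription is repressed until induced with IPTG. The reading frame begins with a 6xHis tag, followed by Schistosoma japonicum glutathione S-transferase and then the RUSC1 fragment. The annotated RUSC1 match is about 200 bp within a 221 bp insert cloned between SfiI and NotI sites. The product is therefore a His-GST–SH3 fusion that can be purified by either metal-chelate or glutathione affinity.

An fd phage terminator lies immediately downstream of the insert. Beyond it are fragments of M13 gene III and of the tetracycline resistance gene, which look like remnants of a phagemid ancestor rather than part of the expressed protein, though the record does not explain their origin. The construct belongs to a set made for a systematic survey of the binding specificities of the human SH3 domain family.
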