Addgene plasmid #91379: pHH0103_RUSC1-1/1
Purpose: Protein expression and purification of human SH3 domain construct RUSC1-1/1
Depositing lab: Sachdev Sidhu. Depositing organization: University of Toronto. Publication: Comprehensive Analysis of the Human SH3 Domain Family Reveals a Wide Variety of Non-canonical Specificities. Teyra J, Huang H, Jain S, Guan X, Dong A, Liu Y, Tempel W, Min J, Tong Y, Kim PM, Bader GD, Sidhu SS. Structure. 2017 Oct 3;25(10):1598-1610.e3. doi: 10.1016/j.str.2017.07.017. Epub 2017 Sep 7. PubMed 28890361.
Backbone
  Vector backbone: pHH0103
  Vector type: Bacterial Expression
Growth in bacteria
  Bacterial resistance: Ampicillin, 100 μg/mL
  Growth temperature: 37°C
  Growth strain: DH5alpha
  Copy number: Low Copy
Gene/Insert
  Gene/Insert name: RUSC1-1/1
  Species: H. sapiens (human)
  Insert size (bp): 221
  Entrez Gene: RUSC1 (a.k.a. NESCA, DKFZp761A1822)
  Cloning method: Restriction Enzyme; 5′ cloning site Sfi1 (unknown if destroyed); 3′ cloning site Not1 (unknown if destroyed)
Terms and licenses: Academic/Nonprofit Terms; Industry Terms: Not Available to Industry
How to cite: pHH0103_RUSC1-1/1 was a gift from Sachdev Sidhu (Addgene plasmid # 91379 ; http://n2t.net/addgene:91379 ; RRID:Addgene_91379)
