>Addgene plasmid #91379 | pHH0103_RUSC1-1/1 | depositor partial sequence | sequence record 175867 | insert sequence
GGTACCGAATTCGGATCCGCGCGCTGCGTGCAGTTCGTGCACTGTGTGATCATACCGCAGCACGTCCAGA
TCAACTGTCTTTCCGTCGTGGTGAAGTTTTACGTGTCATTACCACCGTCGATGAAGATTGGTTACGTTGC
GGTCGTGATGGTATGGAAGGTCTGGTTCCAGTTGGTTATACCTCTCTGGTTCTGGCGGCCGCTAGCTAAG
TCGACGAGCTC
